>Addgene plasmid #121280 | pUC57-Kan_CD156_00122701 | depositor full sequence | sequence record 231347 | pUC57-Kan_CD156_00122701 sequence 2974 bps
TCGCGCGTTTCGGTGATGACGGTGAAAACCTCTGACACATGCAGCTCCCGGAGACGGTCACAGCTTGTCT
GTAAGCGGATGCCGGGAGCAGACAAGCCCGTCAGGGCGCGTCAGCGGGTGTTGGCGGGTGTCGGGGCTGG
CTTAACTATGCGGCATCAGAGCAGATTGTACTGAGAGTGCACCATATGCGGTGTGAAATACCGCACAGAT
GCGTAAGGAGAAAATACCGCATCAGGCGCCATTCGCCATTCAGGCTGCGCAACTGTTGGGAAGGGCGATC
GGTGCGGGCCTCTTCGCTATTACGCCAGCTGGCGAAAGGGGGATGTGCTGCAAGGCGATTAAGTTGGGTA
ACGCCAGGGTTTTCCCAGTCACGACGTTGTAAAACGACGGCCAGTGAATTGACGCGTATTGGGATGGAAC
TTGGTCTCTAATGTGGACTGAAAAATGTATTATTACTATTAGAAAAAATGATCCAGCTTTGGGTAAACAT
ACTTTGTATGATATGGTTTCTTTGCCACCAGATTCTGATTATACTTTTGGTAAATTTCCACCAGCTACTG
CTGGTGTTACTATTGGTGTTGATGATACTTGTAGAGCTGGTTTGGTTGTTGGTGATTTGAATCCACCATA
TGATTATAGAGGTATGGAAAATCCATTTTATGGTTTGACTGGTGTTGAATTGGTTAGACAATTGCATGAT
TGGAGAGAAAATCCAGAAAATGTTATTAATTTTTCTTTGAGATGAGCTTAGAGACCAAGTTCCATCCCAA
TGGCGCGCCGAGCTTGGCTCGAGCATGGTCATAGCTGTTTCCTGTGTGAAATTGTTATCCGCTCACAATT
CCACACAACATACGAGCCGGAAGCATAAAGTGTAAAGCCTGGGGTGCCTAATGAGTGAGCTAACTCACAT
TAATTGCGTTGCGCTCACTGCCCGCTTTCCAGTCGGGAAACCTGTCGTGCCAGCTGCATTAATGAATCGG
CCAACGCGCGGGGAGAGGCGGTTTGCGTATTGGGCGCTCTTCCGCTTCCTCGCTCACTGACTCGCTGCGC
TCGGTCGTTCGGCTGCGGCGAGCGGTATCAGCTCACTCAAAGGCGGTAATACGGTTATCCACAGAATCAG
GGGATAACGCAGGAAAGAACATGTGAGCAAAAGGCCAGCAAAAGGCCAGGAACCGTAAAAAGGCCGCGTT
GCTGGCGTTTTTCCATAGGCTCCGCCCCCCTGACGAGCATCACAAAAATCGACGCTCAAGTCAGAGGTGG
CGAAACCCGACAGGACTATAAAGATACCAGGCGTTTCCCCCTGGAAGCTCCCTCGTGCGCTCTCCTGTTC
CGACCCTGCCGCTTACCGGATACCTGTCCGCCTTTCTCCCTTCGGGAAGCGTGGCGCTTTCTCATAGCTC
ACGCTGTAGGTATCTCAGTTCGGTGTAGGTCGTTCGCTCCAAGCTGGGCTGTGTGCACGAACCCCCCGTT
CAGCCCGACCGCTGCGCCTTATCCGGTAACTATCGTCTTGAGTCCAACCCGGTAAGACACGACTTATCGC
CACTGGCAGCAGCCACTGGTAACAGGATTAGCAGAGCGAGGTATGTAGGCGGTGCTACAGAGTTCTTGAA
GTGGTGGCCTAACTACGGCTACACTAGAAGAACAGTATTTGGTATCTGCGCTCTGCTGAAGCCAGTTACC
TTCGGAAAAAGAGTTGGTAGCTCTTGATCCGGCAAACAAACCACCGCTGGTAGCGGTGGTTTTTTTGTTT
GCAAGCAGCAGATTACGCGCAGAAAAAAAGGATCTCAAGAAGATCCTTTGATCTTTTCTACGGGGTCTGA
CGCTCAGTGGAACGAAAACTCACGTTAAGGGATTTTGGTCATGAGATTATCAAAAAGGATCTTCACCTAG
ATCCTTTTAAATTAAAAATGAAGTTTTAAATCAATCTAAAGTATATATGAGTAAACTTGGTCTGACAGTT
AGAAAAACTCATCGAGCATCAAATGAAACTGCAATTTATTCATATCAGGATTATCAATACCATATTTTTG
AAAAAGCCGTTTCTGTAATGAAGGAGAAAACTCACCGAGGCAGTTCCATAGGATGGCAAGATCCTGGTAT
CGGTCTGCGATTCCGACTCGTCCAACATCAATACAACCTATTAATTTCCCCTCGTCAAAAATAAGGTTAT
CAAGTGAGAAATCACCATGAGTGACGACTGAATCCGGTGAGAATGGCAAAAGTTTATGCATTTCTTTCCA
GACTTGTTCAACAGGCCAGCCATTACGCTCGTCATCAAAATCACTCGCATCAACCAAACCGTTATTCATT
CGTGATTGCGCCTGAGCGAGACGAAATACGCGATCGCTGTTAAAAGGACAATTACAAACAGGAATCGAAT
GCAACCGGCGCAGGAACACTGCCAGCGCATCAACAATATTTTCACCTGAATCAGGATATTCTTCTAATAC
CTGGAATGCTGTTTTCCCAGGGATCGCAGTGGTGAGTAACCATGCATCATCAGGAGTACGGATAAAATGC
TTGATGGTCGGAAGAGGCATAAATTCCGTCAGCCAGTTTAGTCTGACCATCTCATCTGTAACATCATTGG
CAACGCTACCTTTGCCATGTTTCAGAAACAACTCTGGCGCATCGGGCTTCCCATACAATCGATAGATTGT
CGCACCTGATTGCCCGACATTATCGCGAGCCCATTTATACCCATATAAATCAGCATCCATGTTGGAATTT
AATCGCGGCCTAGAGCAAGACGTTTCCCGTTGAATATGGCTCATACTCTTCCTTTTTCAATATTATTGAA
GCATTTATCAGGGTTATTGTCTCATGAGCGGATACATATTTGAATGTATTTAGAAAAATAAACAAATAGG
GGTTCCGCGCACATTTCCCCGAAAAGTGCCACCTGACGTCTAAGAAACCATTATTATCATGACATTAACC
TATAAAAATAGGCGTATCACGAGGCCCTTTCGTC
Features (pLannotate 1.2.2; 10 found; start..end, strand, type, name):
    137..236     +  misc_feature   bom (fragment): basis of mobility region from pBR322
    242..399     -  CDS            lacZα (fragment): LacZα fragment of β-galactosidase; lacZ fragment
    822..838     -  protein_bind   lac operator: The lac repressor binds to the lac operator to inhibit transcription in E. coli. This inhibition can be relieved by adding lactose or isopropyl-β-D-thiogalactopyranoside (IPTG). lac repressor encoded by lacI
    846..876     -  promoter       lac promoter: promoter for the E. coli lac operon
    891..912     -  protein_bind   CAP binding site: CAP binding activates transcription in the presence of cAMP. E. coli catabolite activator protein
    925..1017    -  CDS            lacI (fragment): lac repressor; lacI; The lac repressor binds to the lac operator to inhibit transcription in E. coli. This inhibition can be relieved by adding lactose or isopropyl-β-D-thiogalactopyranoside (IPTG).
   1200..1788    -  rep_origin     ori: high-copy-number ColE1/pMB1/pBR322/pUC origin of replication
   1959..2774    -  CDS            KanR: aminoglycoside phosphotransferase; aph(3')-Ia; confers resistance to kanamycin in bacteria or G418 (Geneticin®) in eukaryotes
   2775..2879    -  promoter       AmpR promoter: bla
   2974..35      +  CDS            rop (fragment) (across the origin): Rop protein, which maintains plasmids at low copy number; rop
