[The description below was written by a language model from this plasmid's Addgene catalogue record and pLannotate feature annotations shown in this document.]
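Description:
pUC57-Kan_CD156_00122701 is a small, high-copy E. coli cloning plasmid that serves as a Level 0 module for Golden Gate assembly. It is built on the pUC57-Kan backbone, and the depositor's full sequence is 2,974 nt. Replication relies on a ColE1/pUC-type origin. Selection is with kanamycin, through an aminoglycoside phosphotransferase gene (aph(3')-Ia) that the annotation places directly downstream of an AmpR (bla) promoter. Short remnants of the pBR322 bom region, rop and lacI are also detected; these are backbone leftovers rather than functional units.

The insert, CD156_00122701, is recorded as coming from Magnaporthe oryzae (the species is entered in the mutation field). The associated publication describes a clone resource of effectors from this fungus, so the insert is presumably an effector coding sequence, although the record gives no further description of the protein. It was placed at the EcoRV site in the polylinker, and it is flanked by M13 forward and reverse sequencing primer sites. The feature table does not annotate the insert itself. It leaves an unannotated gap between a truncated lacZα fragment and the lac operator, lac promoter and CAP binding site, consistent with the insert interrupting lacZα. This arrangement is the basis of the blue/white screening implied by the listed lacZ marker.

No eukaryotic promoter, tag or terminator is recorded, so the plasmid acts as a storage and donor vector rather than an expression construct. As a Level 0 part, the insert would be released with a type IIS restriction enzyme and combined with promoters, tags and terminators in higher-level assemblies. The record does not specify the enzyme or the overhangs.
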