Addgene plasmid #121280: pUC57-Kan_CD156_00122701
Purpose: Level 0 Golden-Gate compatible vector
Depositing lab: Sophien Kamoun. Depositing organization: Sainsbury Laboratory, Norwich. Publication: A Clone Resource of Magnaporthe oryzae Effectors That Share Sequence and Structural Similarities Across Host-Specific Lineages. Petit-Houdenot Y, Langner T, Harant A, Win J, Kamoun S. Mol Plant Microbe Interact. 2020 Aug;33(8):1032-1035. doi: 10.1094/MPMI-03-20-0052-A. Epub 2020 Jun 22. PubMed 32460610.
Backbone
  Vector backbone: pUC57-Kan
  Backbone size w/o insert (bp): 2626
  Vector type: Golden Gate
  Selectable markers: lacZ
Growth in bacteria
  Bacterial resistance: Kanamycin, 50 μg/mL
  Growth temperature: 37°C
  Growth strain: DH5alpha
  Copy number: High Copy
Gene/Insert
  Gene/Insert name: CD156_00122701
  Mutation: Magnaporthe oryzae
  Cloning method: Restriction Enzyme; 5′ cloning site EcoRV (unknown if destroyed); 3′ cloning site EcoRV (unknown if destroyed)
  Sequencing primers: 5′ M13Fw; 3′ M13Rv
Terms and licenses: Academic/Nonprofit Terms; Industry Terms: Not Available to Industry
How to cite: pUC57-Kan_CD156_00122701 was a gift from Sophien Kamoun (Addgene plasmid # 121280 ; http://n2t.net/addgene:121280 ; RRID:Addgene_121280)
