>Addgene plasmid #121280 | pUC57-Kan_CD156_00122701 | depositor partial sequence | sequence record 230812 | CD156_00122701
TTGGTCTCTAATGTGGACTGAAAAATGTATTATTACTATTAGAAAAAATGATCCAGCTTTGGGTAAACAT
ACTTTGTATGATATGGTTTCTTTGCCACCAGATTCTGATTATACTTTTGGTAAATTTCCACCAGCTACTG
CTGGTGTTACTATTGGTGTTGATGATACTTGTAGAGCTGGTTTGGTTGTTGGTGATTTGAATCCACCATA
TGATTATAGAGGTATGGAAAATCCATTTTATGGTTTGACTGGTGTTGAATTGGTTAGACAATTGCATGAT
TGGAGAGAAAATCCAGAAAATGTTATTAATTTTTCTTTGAGATGAGCTTAGAGACCAA
