>Addgene plasmid #121280 | pUC57-Kan_CD156_00122701 | depositor partial sequence | sequence record 230813 | empty_vector
TCGCGCGTTTCGGTGATGACGGTGAAAACCTCTGACACATGCAGCTCCCGGAGACGGTCACAGCTTGTCT
GTAAGCGGATGCCGGGAGCAGACAAGCCCGTCAGGGCGCGTCAGCGGGTGTTGGCGGGTGTCGGGGCTGG
CTTAACTATGCGGCATCAGAGCAGATTGTACTGAGAGTGCACCATATGCGGTGTGAAATACCGCACAGAT
GCGTAAGGAGAAAATACCGCATCAGGCGCCATTCGCCATTCAGGCTGCGCAACTGTTGGGAAGGGCGATC
GGTGCGGGCCTCTTCGCTATTACGCCAGCTGGCGAAAGGGGGATGTGCTGCAAGGCGATTAAGTTGGGTA
ACGCCAGGGTTTTCCCAGTCACGACGTTGTAAAACGACGGCCAGTGAATTGACGCGTATTGGGATATCCC
AATGGCGCGCCGAGCTTGGCTCGAGCATGGTCATAGCTGTTTCCTGTGTGAAATTGTTATCCGCTCACAA
TTCCACACAACATACGAGCCGGAAGCATAAAGTGTAAAGCCTGGGGTGCCTAATGAGTGAGCTAACTCAC
ATTAATTGCGTTGCGCTCACTGCCCGCTTTCCAGTCGGGAAACCTGTCGTGCCAGCTGCATTAATGAATC
GGCCAACGCGCGGGGAGAGGCGGTTTGCGTATTGGGCGCTCTTCCGCTTCCTCGCTCACTGACTCGCTGC
GCTCGGTCGTTCGGCTGCGGCGAGCGGTATCAGCTCACTCAAAGGCGGTAATACGGTTATCCACAGAATC
AGGGGATAACGCAGGAAAGAACATGTGAGCAAAAGGCCAGCAAAAGGCCAGGAACCGTAAAAAGGCCGCG
TTGCTGGCGTTTTTCCATAGGCTCCGCCCCCCTGACGAGCATCACAAAAATCGACGCTCAAGTCAGAGGT
GGCGAAACCCGACAGGACTATAAAGATACCAGGCGTTTCCCCCTGGAAGCTCCCTCGTGCGCTCTCCTGT
TCCGACCCTGCCGCTTACCGGATACCTGTCCGCCTTTCTCCCTTCGGGAAGCGTGGCGCTTTCTCATAGC
TCACGCTGTAGGTATCTCAGTTCGGTGTAGGTCGTTCGCTCCAAGCTGGGCTGTGTGCACGAACCCCCCG
TTCAGCCCGACCGCTGCGCCTTATCCGGTAACTATCGTCTTGAGTCCAACCCGGTAAGACACGACTTATC
GCCACTGGCAGCAGCCACTGGTAACAGGATTAGCAGAGCGAGGTATGTAGGCGGTGCTACAGAGTTCTTG
AAGTGGTGGCCTAACTACGGCTACACTAGAAGAACAGTATTTGGTATCTGCGCTCTGCTGAAGCCAGTTA
CCTTCGGAAAAAGAGTTGGTAGCTCTTGATCCGGCAAACAAACCACCGCTGGTAGCGGTGGTTTTTTTGT
TTGCAAGCAGCAGATTACGCGCAGAAAAAAAGGATCTCAAGAAGATCCTTTGATCTTTTCTACGGGGTCT
GACGCTCAGTGGAACGAAAACTCACGTTAAGGGATTTTGGTCATGAGATTATCAAAAAGGATCTTCACCT
AGATCCTTTTAAATTAAAAATGAAGTTTTAAATCAATCTAAAGTATATATGAGTAAACTTGGTCTGACAG
TTAGAAAAACTCATCGAGCATCAAATGAAACTGCAATTTATTCATATCAGGATTATCAATACCATATTTT
TGAAAAAGCCGTTTCTGTAATGAAGGAGAAAACTCACCGAGGCAGTTCCATAGGATGGCAAGATCCTGGT
ATCGGTCTGCGATTCCGACTCGTCCAACATCAATACAACCTATTAATTTCCCCTCGTCAAAAATAAGGTT
ATCAAGTGAGAAATCACCATGAGTGACGACTGAATCCGGTGAGAATGGCAAAAGTTTATGCATTTCTTTC
CAGACTTGTTCAACAGGCCAGCCATTACGCTCGTCATCAAAATCACTCGCATCAACCAAACCGTTATTCA
TTCGTGATTGCGCCTGAGCGAGACGAAATACGCGATCGCTGTTAAAAGGACAATTACAAACAGGAATCGA
ATGCAACCGGCGCAGGAACACTGCCAGCGCATCAACAATATTTTCACCTGAATCAGGATATTCTTCTAAT
ACCTGGAATGCTGTTTTCCCAGGGATCGCAGTGGTGAGTAACCATGCATCATCAGGAGTACGGATAAAAT
GCTTGATGGTCGGAAGAGGCATAAATTCCGTCAGCCAGTTTAGTCTGACCATCTCATCTGTAACATCATT
GGCAACGCTACCTTTGCCATGTTTCAGAAACAACTCTGGCGCATCGGGCTTCCCATACAATCGATAGATT
GTCGCACCTGATTGCCCGACATTATCGCGAGCCCATTTATACCCATATAAATCAGCATCCATGTTGGAAT
TTAATCGCGGCCTAGAGCAAGACGTTTCCCGTTGAATATGGCTCATACTCTTCCTTTTTCAATATTATTG
AAGCATTTATCAGGGTTATTGTCTCATGAGCGGATACATATTTGAATGTATTTAGAAAAATAAACAAATA
GGGGTTCCGCGCACATTTCCCCGAAAAGTGCCACCTGACGTCTAAGAAACCATTATTATCATGACATTAA
CCTATAAAAATAGGCGTATCACGAGGCCCTTTCGTC
