>Addgene plasmid #121280 | pUC57-Kan_CD156_00122701 | addgene partial sequence | sequence record 238002 | M13-F20 5'-TGTAAAACGACGGCCAGT-3'
TTGGTCTCTAATGTGGACTGAAAAATGTATTATTACTATTAGAAAAAATGATCCAGCTTTGGGTAAACAT
ACTTTGTATGATATGGTTTCTTTGCCACCAGATTCTGATTATACTTTTGGTAAATTTCCACCAGCTACTG
CTGGTGTTACTATTGGTGTTGATGATACTTGTAGAGCTGGTTTGGTTGTTGGTGATTTGAATCCACCATA
TGATTATAGAGGTATGGAAAATCCATTTTATGGTTTGACTGGTGTTGAATTGGTTAGACAATTGCATGAT
TGGAGAGAAAATCCAGAAAATGTTATTAATTTTTCTTTGAGATGAGCTTAGAGACCAAGTTCCATCCCAA
TGGCGCGCCGAGCTTGGCTCGAGCATGGTCATAGCTGTTTCCTGTGTGAAATTGTTATCCGCTCACAATT
CCACACAACATACGAGCCGGAAGCATAAAGTGTAAAGCCTGGGGTGCCTAATGAGTGAGCTAACTCACAT
TAATTGCGTTGCGCTCACTGCCCGCTTTCCAGTCGGGAAACCTGTCGTGCCAGCTGCATTAATGAATCGG
CCAACGCGCGGGGAGAGGCGGTTTGCGTATTGGGCGCTCTTCCGCTTCCTCGCTCACTGACTCGCTGCGC
TCGGTCGTTCGGCTGCGGCGAGCGGTATCAGCTCACTCAAAGGCGGTAATACGGTTATCCACAGAATCAG
GGGATAACGCAGGAAAGAACATGTGAGCAAAAGGCCAGCAAAAGGCCAGGAACCGTAAAAAGGCCGCGTT
GCTGGCGTTTTTCCATAGGCTCCGCCCCCCTGACGAGCATCACAAAAATCGACGCTCAAGTCAGAGGTGG
CGAAACCCGACAGGACTATAAAGATACCAGGCGTTTCCCCCTGGAAGCTCCCTCGTGCGCTCTCCTGTTC
CGACCCTGCCGCTTACCGGATACCTGTCCGCCTTTCTCCCTTCGGGAA
